>Addgene plasmid #58786 | pSplit-NO-Dib1 | addgene partial sequence | sequence record 93699 | CMV-F 5'-CGCAAATGGGCGGTAGGCGTG-3'
GAGAACCCACTGCTTACTGGCTTATCGAAATTAATACGACTCACTATAGGGAGACCCAAGCTTATGGAAG
ACGCCAAAAACATAAAGAAAGGCCCGGCGCCATTCTATCCTCTAGAGGATGGAACCGCTGGAGAGCAACT
GCATAAGGCTATGAAGAGATACGCCCTGGTTCCTGGAACAATTGCTTTTACAGATGCACATATCGAGGTG
AACATCACGTACGCGGAATACTTCGAAATGTCCGTTCGGTTGGCAGAAGCTATGAAACGATATGGGCTGA
ATACAAATCACAGAATCGTCGTATGCAGTGAAAACTCTCTTCAATTCTTTATGCCGGTGTTGGGCGCGTT
ATTTATCGGAGTTGCAGTTGCGCCCGCGAACGACATTTATAATGAACGTGAATTGCTCAACAGTATGAAC
ATTTCGCAGCCTACCGTAGTGTTTGTTTCCAAAAAGGGGTTGCAAAAAATTTTGAACGTGCAAAAAAAAT
TACCAATAATCCAGAAAATTATTATCATGGATTCTAAAACGGATTACCAGGGATTTCAGTCGATGTACAC
GTTCGTCACATCTCATCTACCTCCCGGTTTTAATGAATACGATTTTGTACCAGAGTCCTTTGATCGTGAC
AAAACAATTGCACTGATAATGAACTCCTCTGGATCTACTGGGTTACCTAAGGGTGTGGCCCTTCCGCATA
GAACTGCCTGCGTCAGATTCTCGCATGCCAGAGATCCTATTTTTGGCAATCAAATCATTCCGGATACTGC
GATTTTAAGTGTTGTTCCATTCCATCACGGTTTTGGAATGTTTACTACACTCGGATATTTGATATGTGGA
TTTCGAGTCGTCTTAATGTATAGA
