>Addgene plasmid #58786 | pSplit-NO-Dib1 | addgene partial sequence | sequence record 93718 | BGH-rev 5'-TAGAAGGCACAGTCGAGG-3'
TAGGGCCCTCTAGATGCATGCTCGATCACTCGAGGTAGCGGTACTTGGTGGAGTAGTCCTTGGGGGACAC
CACCAGGCCGCGGCCTTTGCGGGCCCCGCGGTACACCGTCTCGATGATGTCCACCATCTCCTGCTTGTCC
TCCATGGCCCAGTTAATCTTGTTGTTGTTGCCAGTCCCCAAGTCAATCATGATGTGCTTGTTCCTGAAGA
AAAACATGACAGTACATGGATCGTATAACTCATACATTTTGTTGAAGTCAGGCACTTCTGTAATATCCAC
AAGATAAATAACTGCAAAATTTTTAACCTTCTCGGCGATGCTGTACAGGACCTCGTCCATCTTCATGCAC
GTAGGATCCCAGTCGTGGCCGAAGCGGATGACGACCACGCGGTCCTCCTCCGAGAGGATGGCCTGGTCCA
CCTGCCAGCCGTTGTGCAGGTGCGGGAGCATGTACGACATGAATTCAACTAGAGCTAGTTCCTTGTCATC
GTCGTCCTTGTAGTCCATGGTGGCGGATCCACCACCACCACTACCACCACCACCACCGGTACCCATAATC
ATAGGTCCTCTGACACATAATTCGCCTCTCTGATTAACGCCCAGCGTTTTCCCGGTATCCAGATCCACAA
CCTTCGCTTCAAAAAATGGAACAACTTTACCGACCGCGCCCGGTTTATCATCCCCCTCGGGTGTAATCAG
AATAGCTGATGTAGTCTCAGTGAGCCCATATCCTTGTCGTATCCCTGGAAGATGGAAGCGTTTTGCAACC
GCTTCCCCGACTTCTTTCGAAAGAGGTGCGCCCCCAGAAGCAATTTCGTGTAAATTAGATAAATCGTATT
TGTCAATCAGAGTGC
