[The description below was written by a language model from this plasmid's Addgene catalogue record.]
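Description:
pSplit-NO-Dib1 is a mammalian expression plasmid built on the pcDNA3 backbone and designed to produce human Dib1 fused to the N-terminal fragment of luciferase (LucN-hDib1). It is maintained in bacteria as a high-copy plasmid under ampicillin selection. It also carries the neomycin resistance marker, so transfected mammalian cells can be selected with G418 if stable expression is wanted. No feature table accompanies the record, so the details of the origins of replication, polyadenylation signals and other backbone elements are not itemised here.

The insert is the 429 bp hDib1 coding sequence, cloned between EcoRI and XhoI sites that were both preserved. Transcription is driven by the CMV promoter, a strong constitutive promoter in most mammalian cell lines. Two elements already present on the backbone sit upstream of the insert and are fused to the N terminus of Dib1. One is a luciferase fragment covering amino acids 1–398, and the other is a Flag epitope tag, which allows the fusion protein to be detected or immunoprecipitated. The record does not state the relative order of these two tags or the species of luciferase. T7 and SP6 primer sites flank the cloning region and can be used to verify the insert by sequencing.

The construct serves as one half of a split-luciferase complementation reporter. The N-terminal luciferase fragment is expected to have little activity alone, and light output is restored when a partner protein carrying the complementary C-terminal fragment is brought close to it. According to the associated publication title, the system was developed to detect assembly of a cellular macromolecular complex. The record itself does not name the complex or the partner construct.
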