Addgene plasmid #58786: pSplit-NO-Dib1
Purpose: Express LucN-hDib1 fusion protein in mammalian cells
Depositing lab: Hiroyoshi Ariga. Publication: A split luciferase-based reporter for detection of a cellular macromolecular complex. Maita H, Tomita K, Ariga H. Anal Biochem. 2014 Feb 3. pii: S0003-2697(14)00035-9. doi: 10.1016/j.ab.2014.01.015. PubMed 24503441.
Backbone
  Vector backbone: pcDNA3
  Vector type: Mammalian Expression
  Selectable markers: Neomycin (select with G418)
Growth in bacteria
  Bacterial resistance: Ampicillin, 100 μg/mL
  Growth temperature: 37°C
  Growth strain: XL1 Blue
  Copy number: High Copy
Gene/Insert
  Gene/Insert name: hDIb1
  Insert size (bp): 429
  Promoter: CMV
  Tag / fusion protein: Luciferase (1-398aa) (N terminal on backbone); Flag (N terminal on backbone)
  Cloning method: Restriction Enzyme; 5′ cloning site EcoRI (not destroyed); 3′ cloning site XhoI (not destroyed)
  Sequencing primers: 5′ T7; 3′ SP6
Terms and licenses: Academic/Nonprofit Terms; Industry Terms: Not Available to Industry
How to cite: pSplit-NO-Dib1 was a gift from Hiroyoshi Ariga (Addgene plasmid # 58786 ; http://n2t.net/addgene:58786 ; RRID:Addgene_58786)
